>Addgene plasmid #146108 | pRSFDuetP-HsEDC3_192-508del231-254_GST-HsRCK_70-472_D | addgene full sequence | sequence record 333993 | Addgene NGS Result
TAATACGACTCACTATAGGGGAATTGTGAGCGGATAACAATTCCCCTGTAGAAATAATTTTGTTTAACTT
TAATAAGGAGATATACCATGGGCAGCAGCCATCACCATCATCACCACAGCGCGGGTCTGGAAGTTCTGTT
CCAGGGGCCCGGGTTCGGGGATGATATTGAGGAGATCCCAGACACAGATTTTGATTTTGAAGGGAACCTG
GCTCTTTTTGACAAGGCAGCTGTGTTTGAGGAGATTGATACCTATGAAAGGAGAAGTGGTGGTAGTGGTG
GTCCCATTGTCTATCGACGGATCATAGTGCCCCACAACGTGAGCAAGGAGTTCTGCACGGACTCTGGCCT
GGTTGTCCCAAGTATTTCCTATGAGCTGCATAAAAAGCTGTTGTCCGTGGCTGAGAAGCATGGGCTGACC
CTTGAGCGGAGACTGGAGATGACAGGTGTGTGTGCCAGTCAGATGGCACTGACCCTCCTCGGAGGACCTA
ACAGGTTGAATCCCAAAAATGTTCACCAGAGGCCTACAGTGGCTCTACTGTGTGGACCTCATGTGAAGGG
GGCTCAGGGTATCAGCTGTGGAAGGCACCTAGCCAACCATGATGTCCAGGTCATCCTTTTCCTGCCCAAT
TTTGTCAAGATGTTGGAATCTATCACCAATGAGCTGTCGCTCTTCAGCAAGACCCAAGGCCAACAAGTGT
CTAGCCTCAAAGATCTGCCCACTAGCCCTGTGGACCTGGTCATCAACTGCCTGGATTGCCCTGAGAACGT
CTTCCTGCGCGATCAACCCTGGTACAAGGCAGCTGTGGCCTGGGCCAACCAGAACCGGGCACCAGTACTC
AGCATAGACCCTCCTGTGCATGAAGTCGAACAGGGCATTGATGCCAAATGGTCACTGGCACTGGGCCTGC
CTCTGCCACTGGGGGAGCACGCAGGCCGTATCTATTTGTGCGACATTGGCATTCCCCAGCAGGTCTTCCA
GGAGGTGGGCATCAACTACCACTCGCCCTTTGGCTGCAAGTTTGTTATCCCACTGCACTCTGCTTAGGCG
GCCGCATAATGCTTAAGTCGAACAGAAAGTAATCGTATTGTACACGGCCGCATAATCGAAATTAATACGA
CTCACTATAGGGGAATTGTGAGCGGATAACAATTCCCCATCTTAGTATATTAGTTAAGTATAAGAAGGAG
ATATACATATGGCAGATCTCAATTGGATGTCCCCTATACTAGGTTATTGGAAAATTAAGGGCCTTGTGCA
ACCCACTCGACTTCTTTTGGAATATCTTGAAGAAAAATATGAAGAGCATTTGTATGAGCGCGATGAAGGT
GATAAATGGCGAAACAAAAAGTTTGAATTGGGTTTGGAGTTTCCCAATCTTCCTTATTATATTGATGGTG
ATGTTAAATTAACACAGTCTATGGCCATCATACGTTATATAGCTGACAAGCACAACATGTTGGGTGGTTG
TCCAAAAGAGCGTGCAGAGATTTCAATGCTTGAAGGAGCGGTTTTGGATATTAGATACGGTGTTTCGAGA
ATTGCATATAGTAAAGACTTTGAAACTCTCAAAGTTGATTTTCTTAGCAAGCTACCTGAAATGCTGAAAA
TGTTCGAAGATCGTTTATGTCATAAAACATATTTAAATGGTGATCATGTAACCCATCCTGACTTCATGTT
GTATGACGCTCTTGATGTTGTTTTATACATGGACCCAATGTGCCTGGATGCGTTCCCAAAATTAGTTTGT
TTTAAAAAACGTATTGAAGCTATCCCACAAATTGATAAGTACTTGAAATCCAGCAAGTATATAGCATGGC
CTTTGCAGGGCTGGCAAGCCACGTTTGGTGGTGGCGACCATCCTCCAAAATCGGATCTGGAAGTTCTGTT
CCAGGGGCCCCTGGGATCCAAGGATCTAAGAATCAAAACTTCGGATGTGACCTCCACAAAAGGAAATGAG
TTTGAAGATTACTGTTTGAAACGGGAGTTACTGATGGGAATTTTTGAAATGGGCTGGGAAAAGCCATCTC
CTATTCAGGAGGAGAGCATTCCCATTGCTTTATCTGGTAGGGATATCTTAGCTAGAGCAAAAAATGGAAC
AGGCAAGAGCGGTGCCTACCTCATTCCCTTACTTGAACGGCTAGACCTGAAGAAGGACAATATACAAGCA
ATGGTGATTGTTCCCACTAGAGAACTTGCTCTACAGGTCAGTCAAATTTGCATCCAGGTCAGCAAACACA
TGGGAGGGGCCAAAGTGATGGCAACCACAGGAGGAACCAATTTACGAGATGACATAATGAGGCTTGATGA
TACAGTGCACGTGGTGATTGCTACCCCTGGGAGAATCCTGGATCTTATTAAGAAAGGAGTAGCAAAGGTT
GATCATGTCCAGATGATAGTATTGGATGAGGCAGATAAGTTGCTGTCACAGGATTTTGTGCAGATAATGG
AGGATATTATTCTCACGCTACCTAAAAACAGGCAGATTTTACTATATTCCGCTACTTTCCCTCTTAGTGT
ACAGAAGTTCATGAATTCCCATTTGCAGAAACCCTATGAGATTAACCTGATGGAG
[501 nt withheld, positions 2576-3076]
GTGGCAGAATACCACAGCGAGCCTGTAGAAGATGAGAAACCTTAACTCGAGTCTGGTAAAGAAACCGCTG
CTGCGAAATTTGAACGCCAGCACATGGACTCGTCTACTAGCGCAGCTTAATTAACCTAGGCTGCTGCCAC
CGCTGAGCAATAACTAGCATAACCCCTTGGGGCCTCTAAACGGGTCTTGAGGGGTTTTTTGCTGAAACCT
CAGGCATTTGAGAAGCACACGGTCACACTGCTTCCGGTAGTCAATAAACCGGTAAACCAGCAATAGACAT
AAGCGGCTATTTAACGACCCTGCCCTGAACCGACGACAAGCTGACGACCGGGTCTCCGCAAGTGGCACTT
TTCGGGGAAATGTGCGCGGAACCCCTATTTGTTTATTTTTCTAAATACATTCAAATATGTATCCGCTCAT
GAATTAATTCTTAGAAAAACTCATCGAGCATCAAATGAAACTGCAATTTATTCATATCAGGATTATCAAT
ACCATATTTTTGAAAAAGCCGTTTCTGTAATGAAGGAGAAAACTCACCGAGGCAGTTCCATAGGATGGCA
AGATCCTGGTATCGGTCTGCGATTCCGACTCGTCCAACATCAATACAACCTATTAATTTCCCCTCGTCAA
AAATAAGGTTATCAAGTGAGAAATCACCATGAGTGACGACTGAATCCGGTGAGAATGGCAAAAGTTTATG
CATTTCTTTCCAGACTTGTTCAACAGGCCAGCCATTACGCTCGTCATCAAAATCACTCGCATCAACCAAA
CCGTTATTCATTCGTGATTGCGCCTGAGCGAGACGAAATACGCGGTCGCTGTTAAAAGGACAATTACAAA
CAGGAATCGAATGCAACCGGCGCAGGAACACTGCCAGCGCATCAACAATATTTTCACCTGAATCAGGATA
TTCTTCTAATACCTGGAATGCTGTTTTCCCGGGGATCGCAGTGGTGAGTAACCATGCATCATCAGGAGTA
CGGATAAAATGCTTGATGGTCGGAAGAGGCATAAATTCCGTCAGCCAGTTTAGTCTGACCATCTCATCTG
TAACATCATTGGCAACGCTACCTTTGCCATGTTTCAGAAACAACTCTGGCGCATCGGGCTTCCCATACAA
TCGATAGATTGTCGCACCTGATTGCCCGACATTATCGCGAGCCCATTTATACCCATATAAATCAGCATCC
ATGTTGGAATTTAATCGCGGCCTAGAGCAAGACGTTTCCCGTTGAATATGGCTCATACTCTTCCTTTTTC
AATATTATTGAAGCATTTATCAGGGTTATTGTCTCATGAGCGGATACATATTTGAATGTATTTAGAAAAA
TAAACAAATAGGCATGCAGCGCTCTTCCGCTTCCTCGCTCACTGACTCGCTACGCTCGGTCGTTCGACTG
CGGCGAGCGGTGTCAGCTCACTCAAAAGCGGTAATACGGTTATCCACAGAATCAGGGGATAAAGCCGGAA
AGAACATGTGAGCAAAAAGCAAAGCACCGGAAGAAGCCAACGCCGCAGGCGTTTTTCCATAGGCTCCGCC
CCCCTGACGAGCATCACAAAAATCGACGCTCAAGCCAGAGGTGGCGAAACCCGACAGGACTATAAAGATA
CCAGGCGTTTCCCCCTGGAAGCTCCCTCGTGCGCTCTCCTGTTCCGACCCTGCCGCTTACCGGATACCTG
TCCGCCTTTCTCCCTTCGGGAAGCGTGGCGCTTTCTCATAGCTCACGCTGTTGGTATCTCAGTTCGGTGT
AGGTCGTTCGCTCCAAGCTGGGCTGTGTGCACGAACCCCCCGTTCAGCCCGACCGCTGCGCCTTATCCGG
TAACTATCGTCTTGAGTCCAACCCGGTAAGACACGACTTATCGCCACTGGCAGCAGCCATTGGTAACTGA
TTTAGAGGACTTTGTCTTGAAGTTATGCACCTGTTAAGGCTAAACTGAAAGAACAGATTTTGGTGAGTGC
GGTCCTCCAACCCACTTACCTTGGTTCAAAGAGTTGGTAGCTCAGCGAACCTTGAGAAAACCACCGTTGG
TAGCGGTGGTTTTTCTTTATTTATGAGATGATGAATCAATCGGTCTATCAAGTCAACGAACAGCTATTCC
GTTACTCTAGATTTCAGTGCAATTTATCTCTTCAAATGTAGCACCTGAAGTCAGCCCCATACGATATAAG
TTGTAATTCTCATGTTAGTCATGCCCCGCGCCCACCGGAAGGAGCTGACTGGGTTGAAGGCTCTCAAGGG
CATCGGTCGAGATCCCGGTGCCTAATGAGTGAGCTAACTTACATTAATTGCGTTGCGCTCACTGCCCGCT
TTCCAGTCGGGAAACCTGTCGTGCCAGCTGCATTAATGAATCGGCCAACGCGCGGGGAGAGGCGGTTTGC
GTATTGGGCGCCAGGGTGGTTTTTCTTTTCACCAGTGAGACGGGCAACAGCTGATTGCCCTTCACCGCCT
GGCCCTGAGAGAGTTGCAGCAAGCGGTCCACGCTGGTTTGCCCCAGCAGGCGAAAATCCTGTTTGATGGT
GGTTAACGGCGGGATATAACATGAGCTGTCTTCGGTATCGTCGTATCCCACTACCGAGATGTCCGCACCA
ACGCGCAGCCCGGACTCGGTAATGGCGCGCATTGCGCCCAGCGCCATCTGATCGTTGGCAACCAGCATCG
CAGTGGGAACGATGCCCTCATTCAGCATTTGCATGGTTTGTTGAAAACCGGACATGGCACTCCAGTCGCC
TTCCCGTTCCGCTATCGGCTGAATTTGATTGCGAGTGAGATATTTATGCCAGCCAGCCAGACGCAGACGC
GCCGAGACAGAACTTAATGGGCCCGCTAACAGCGCGATTTGCTGGTGACCCAATGCGACCAGATGCTCCA
CGCCCAGTCGCGTACCGTCTTCATGGGAGAAAATAATACTGTTGATGGGTGTCTGGTCAGAGACATCAAG
AAATAACGCCGGAACATTAGTGCAGGCAGCTTCCACAGCAATGGCATCCTGGTCATCCAGCGGATAGTTA
ATGATCAGCCCACTGACGCGTTGCGCGAGAAGATTGTGCACCGCCGCTTTACAGGCTTCGACGCCGCTTC
GTTCTACCATCGACACCACCACGCTGGCACCCAGTTGATCGGCGCGAGATTTAATCGCCGCGACAATTTG
CGACGGCGCGTGCAGGGCCAGACTGGAGGTGGCAACGCCAATCAGCAACGACTGTTTGCCCGCCAGTTGT
TGTGCCACGCGGTTGGGAATGTAATTCAGCTCCGCCATCGCCGCTTCCACTTTTTCCCGCGTTTTCGCAG
AAACGTGGCTGGCCTGGTTCACCACGCGGGAAACGGTCTGATAAGAGACACCGGCATACTCTGCGACATC
GTATAACGTTACTGGTTTCACATTCACCACCCTGAATTGACTCTCTTCCGGGCGCTATCATGCCATACCG
CGAAAGGTTTTGCGCCATTCGATGGTGTCCGGGATCTCGACGCTCTCCCTTATGCGACTCCTGCATTAGG
AAAT
Features (pLannotate 1.2.2; 20 found; start..end, strand, type, name):
      1..19      +  promoter       T7 promoter: promoter for bacteriophage T7 RNA polymerase
     20..44      +  protein_bind   lac operator: The lac repressor binds to the lac operator to inhibit transcription in E. coli. This inhibition can be relieved by adding lactose or isopropyl-β-D-thiogalactopyranoside (IPTG). lac repressor encoded by lacI
     59..81      +  RBS            RBS: efficient ribosome binding site from bacteriophage T7 gene 10 (Olins and Rangwala, 1989)
    154..1044    +  CDS            EDC3 (fragment): EDC3_HUMAN - Also known as LSM16, YJDC, YJEFN2. Experimental evidence at protein level: Swiss-Prot protein existence level 1. Binds single-stranded RNA. Involved in the process of mRNA degradation and in the positive regulation of mRNA decapping. May play a role in spermiogenesis and oogenesis. From Homo sapiens (Human).
   1113..1131    +  promoter       T7 promoter: promoter for bacteriophage T7 RNA polymerase
   1132..1156    +  protein_bind   lac operator: The lac repressor binds to the lac operator to inhibit transcription in E. coli. This inhibition can be relieved by adding lactose or isopropyl-β-D-thiogalactopyranoside (IPTG). lac repressor encoded by lacI
   1217..1870    +  CDS            GST26_SCHJA: Experimental evidence at protein level: Swiss-Prot protein existence level 1. GST isoenzymes appear to play a central role in the parasite detoxification system. Other functions are also suspected including a role in increasing the solubility of haematin in the parasite gut. From Schistosoma japonicum (Blood fluke).
   1910..3118    +  CDS            DDX6 (fragment) (sequence partly withheld): DDX6_HUMAN - Also known as HLR2, RCK. Experimental evidence at protein level: Swiss-Prot protein existence level 1. Essential for the formation of P-bodies, cytosolic membrane- less ribonucleoprotein granules involved in RNA metabolism through the coordinated storage of mRNAs encoding regulatory functions (PubMed:25995375, PubMed:27342281, PubMed:31422817). Plays a role in P- bodies to coordinate the storage of translationally inactive mRNAs in the cytoplasm and prevent their degradation (PubMed:27342281). In the process of mRNA degradation, plays a role in mRNA decapping (PubMed:16364915). Bl
   3134..3175    +  CDS            S-Tag (fragment): affinity and epitope tag derived from pancreatic ribonuclease A
   3205..3222    +  CDS            SET1 (fragment): solubility-enhancement tag derived from T7 phage gene 10B
   3230..3277    +  terminator     T7 terminator: transcription terminator for bacteriophage T7 RNA polymerase
   3441..3498    +  promoter       AmpR promoter (fragment): bla
   3507..4322    -  CDS            KanR: aminoglycoside phosphotransferase; aph(3')-Ia; confers resistance to kanamycin in bacteria or G418 (Geneticin®) in eukaryotes
   4323..4414    -  promoter       AmpR promoter: bla
   4430..5179    -  rep_origin     RSF ori: Plasmids containing the RSF 1030 origin of replication can be propagated in E. coli cells that contain additional plasmids with compatible origins.
   5262..5326    -  CDS            TcR (fragment): tetracycline efflux protein; tet; confers resistance to tetracycline
   5341..5362    -  protein_bind   CAP binding site: CAP binding activates transcription in the presence of cAMP. E. coli catabolite activator protein
   5375..6457    -  CDS            lacI: lac repressor; lacI; The lac repressor binds to the lac operator to inhibit transcription in E. coli. This inhibition can be relieved by adding lactose or isopropyl-β-D-thiogalactopyranoside (IPTG).
   6458..6535    -  promoter       lacI promoter: lacI
   6543..6578    -  CDS            TcR (fragment): tetracycline efflux protein; tet; confers resistance to tetracycline
