[The description below was written by a language model from this plasmid's Addgene catalogue record and pLannotate feature annotations shown in this document.]
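Description:
pRSFDuetP-HsEDC3_192-508del231-254_GST-HsRCK_70-472_D is a bacterial co-expression plasmid for producing two human mRNA decay factors together in E. coli. The catalogue lists the backbone as unknown, but the name and the annotated features (two T7 promoter/lac operator units, an RSF 1030 origin, lacI and a kanamycin resistance gene) are consistent with a pRSFDuet-type dual-cassette vector. It is propagated under kanamycin selection and is recorded as low copy. The RSF origin allows it to coexist with plasmids carrying compatible origins, which helps when further partners must be co-expressed. The short fragments annotated as TcR and as a second AmpR promoter are probably backbone remnants or annotation artefacts rather than functional markers.

The first cassette places a T7 promoter, lac operator and T7 gene 10 ribosome binding site upstream of a human EDC3 fragment, described in the name as residues 192–508 with an internal deletion of residues 231–254. About 70 nucleotides lie between the ribosome binding site and the annotated EDC3 sequence, so a short N-terminal extension may be present, but none is annotated. The second cassette uses its own T7 promoter and lac operator to drive Schistosoma japonicum GST fused to the N-terminus of a DDX6 (RCK) fragment, residues 70–472. A partial S-tag sequence lies downstream of it, though the record does not show whether it is translated. A single annotated T7 terminator follows the second cassette. The plasmid-encoded lac repressor keeps both units off until IPTG induction in a host supplying T7 RNA polymerase. This arrangement suits co-expression and GST-based recovery of an EDC3–DDX6 complex, for example for binding or structural work, although the record states only bacterial expression as the purpose.
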