Addgene plasmid #146108: pRSFDuetP-HsEDC3_192-508del231-254_GST-HsRCK_70-472_D
Purpose: Bacterial Expression of HsEDC3_192-508del231-254-HsRck_70-472
Depositing lab: Elisa Izaurralde. Depositing organization: Max Planck Institute for Developmental Biology.
Backbone
  Vector backbone: Unknown
  Vector type: Bacterial Expression
Growth in bacteria
  Bacterial resistance: Kanamycin, 50 μg/mL
  Growth temperature: 37°C
  Growth strain: DH5alpha
  Copy number: Low Copy
Gene/Insert
  Gene/Insert name: HsEDC3_192-508del231-254-HsRck_70-472
  Species: H. sapiens (human)
  Entrez Gene: EDC3 (a.k.a. LSM16, MRT50, YJDC, YJEFN2, hYjeF_N2-15q23)
  Cloning method: Unknown
Terms and licenses: Academic/Nonprofit Terms; Industry Terms: Not Available to Industry
Depositor comments: Plasmids from this collection were made available to the research community and donated after the lab closed. Please note that the sequence provided by the depositing laboratory may be theoretical/predicted or based on Sanger sequencing results. There may be discrepancies between sequencing results obtained by Addgene and the depositor sequence. If an Addgene verified sequence is not available, please contact before placing your order to request that our lab fully sequence the plasmid.
How to cite: pRSFDuetP-HsEDC3_192-508del231-254_GST-HsRCK_70-472_D was a gift from Elisa Izaurralde (Addgene plasmid # 146108 ; http://n2t.net/addgene:146108 ; RRID:Addgene_146108)
